>Addgene plasmid #196201 | pmiRNA1-OE-METTL16 F187G-sgMETTL16-MUT1 | addgene full sequence | sequence record 386614 | Addgene NGS Result
TGTAGTCTTATGCAATACTCTTGTAGTCTTGCAACATGGTAACGATGAGTTAGCAACATGCCTTACAAGG
AGAGAAAAAGCACCGTGCATGCCGATTGGTGGAAGTAAGGTGGTACGATCGTGCCTTATTAGGAAGGCAA
CAGACGGGTCTGACATGGATTGGACGAACCACTGAATTGCCGCATTGCAGAGATATTGTATTTAAGTGCC
TAGCTCGATACATAAACGGGTCTCTCTGGTTAGACCAGATCTGAGCCTGGGAGCTCTCTGGCTAACTAGG
GAACCCACTGCTTAAGCCTCAATAAAGCTTGCCTTGAGTGCTTCAAGTAGTGTGTGCCCGTCTGTTGTGT
GACTCTGGTAACTAGAGATCCCTCAGACCCTTTTAGTCAGTGTGGAAAATCTCTAGCAGTGGCGCCCGAA
CAGGGACTTGAAAGCGAAAGGGAAACCAGAGGAGCTCTCTCGACGCAGGACTCGGCTTGCTGAAGCGCGC
ACGGCAAGAGGCGAGGGGCGGCGACTGGTGAGTACGCCAAAAATTTTGACTAGCGGAGGCTAGAAGGAGA
GAGATGGGTGCGAGAGCGTCAGTATTAAGCGGGGGAGAATTAGATCGCGATGGGAAAAAATTCGGTTAAG
GCCAGGGGGAAAGAAAAAATATAAATTAAAACATATAGTATGGGCAAGCAGGGAGCTAGAACGATTCGCA
GTTAATCCTGGCCTGTTAGAAACATCAGAAGGCTGTAGACAAATACTGGGACAGCTACAACCATCCCTTC
AGACAGGATCAGAAGAACTTAGATCATTATATAATACAGTAGCAACCCTCTATTGTGTGCATCAAAGGAT
AGAGATAAAAGACACCAAGGAAGCTTTAGACAAGATAGAGGAAGAGCAAAACAAAAGTAAGACCACCGCA
CAGCAAGCGGCCACTGATCTTCAGACCTGGAGGAGGAGATATGAGGGACAATTGGAGAAGTGAATTATAT
AAATATAAAGTAGTAAAAATTGAACCATTAGGAGTAGCACCCACCAAGGCAAAGAGAAGAGTGGTGCAGA
GAGAAAAAAGAGCAGTGGGAATAGGAGCTTTGTTCCTTGGGTTCTTGGGAGCAGCAGGAAGCACTATGGG
CGCAGCGTCAATGACGCTGACGGTACAGGCCAGACAATTATTGTCTGGTATAGTGCAGCAGCAGAACAAT
TTGCTGAGGGCTATTGAGGCGCAACAGCATCTGTTGCAACTCACAGTCTGGGGCATCAAGCAGCTCCAGG
CAAGAATCCTGGCTGTGGAAAGATACCTAAAGGATCAACAGCTCCTGGGGATTTGGGGTTGCTCTGGAAA
ACTCATTTGCACCACTGCTGTGCCTTGGAATGCTAGTTGGAGTAATAAATCTCTGGAACAGATTTGGAAT
CACACGACCTGGATGGAGTGGGACAGAGAAATTAACAATTACACAAGCTTAATACACTCCTTAATTGAAG
AATCGCAAAACCAGCAAGAAAAGAATGAACAAGAATTATTGGAATTAGATAAATGGGCAAGTTTGTGGAA
TTGGTTTAACATAACAAATTGGCTGTGGTATATAAAATTATTCATAATGATAGTAGGAGGCTTGGTAGGT
TTAAGAATAGTTTTTGCTGTACTTTCTATAGTGAATAGAGTTAGGCAGGGATATTCACCATTATCGTTTC
AGACCCACCTCCCAACCCCGAGGGGACCCGACAGGCCCGAAGGAATAGAAGAAGAAGGTGGAGAGAGAGA
CAGAGACAGATCCATTCGATTAGTGAACGGATCTCGACGGTATCGGTTAACTTTTAAAAGAAAAGGGGGG
ATTGGGGGGTACAGTGCAGGGGAAAGAATAGTAGACATAATAGCAACAGACATACAAACTAAAGAATTAC
AAAAACAAATTACAAAATTCAAAATTTTATCGATACTAGTATTATGCCCAGTACATGACCTTATGGGACT
TTCCTACTTGGCAGTACATCTACGTATTAGTCATCGCTATTACCATGGTGATGCGGTTTTGGCAGTACAT
CAATGGGCGTGGATAGCGGTTTGACTCACGGGGATTTCCAAGTCTCCACCCCATTGACGTCAATGGGAGT
TTGTTTTGGCACCAAAATCAACGGGACTTTCCAAAATGTCGTAACAACTCCGCCCCATTGACGCAAATGG
GCGGTAGGCGTGTACGGTGGGAGGTTTATATAAGCAGAGCTCGTTTAGTGAACCGTCAGATCGCCTGGAG
ACGCCATCCACGCTGTTTTGACCTCCATAGAAGATTCTAGAGCCACCATGGCTCTGAGTAAATCAATGCA
TGCAAGAAATAGATACAAGGACAAACCTCCTGACTTTGCATATCTGGCATCCAAATATCCAGATTTTAAG
CAGCATGTTCAGATAAATCTGAATGGAAGAGTGAGCCTTAATTTTAAAGACCCCGAAGCAGTCAGAGCTC
TGACGTGTACTCTCCTAAGGGAAGATTTTGGACTTTCTATTGATATTCCATTGGAGAGACTAATTCCCAC
AGTTCCCTTGCGCTTGAATTACATCCACTGGGTAGAAGATCTGATCGGTCACCAGGATTCTGACAAAAGT
ACTCTCCGAAGAGGAATTGACATAGGCACGGGGGCATCTTGCATCTACCCCTTACTTGGAGCAACCTTGA
ATGGCTGGTACTTTTTGGCTACCGAAGTGGATGATATGTGTTTCAACTATGCAAAGAAAAATGTGGAACA
GAATAACTTATCTGATCTCATAAAAGTGGTGAAAGTGCCACAGAAGACACTCCTGATGGATGCTCTTAAA
GAAGAATCTGAGATAATCTATGACTTTTGCATGTGCAACCCTCCCGGTTTTGCCAATCAATTGGAAGCCA
AGGGAGTAAACTCACGAAATCCTCGAAGACCTCCGCCTAGTTCTGTTAATACAGGAGGCATCACAGAGAT
CATGGCAGAAGGAGGTGAATTAGAGTTTGTTAAAAGGATCATCCATGACAGTCTACAACTTAAAAAAAGA
TTAAGATGGTATAGCTGCATGCTGGGAAAGAAATGCAGCCTGGCGCCTCTGAAGGAGGAGCTTCGCATAC
AAGGGGTTCCCAAAGTAACGTACACTGAATTCTGTCAAGGTCGGACAATGAGATGGGCCTTAGCTTGGAG
TTTTTATGATGATGTCACAGTACCATCACCACCAAGTAAGCGAAGAAAATTAGAGAAACCGAGAAAACCC
ATAACATTCGTGGTGCTGGCGTCCGTGATGAAGGAATTATCCCTCAAAGCATCACCTCTGCGCTCGGAGA
CGGCGGAAGGCATAGTCGTTGTCACGACATGGATTGAAAAAATTCTCACTGATTTGAAGGTCCAGCATAA
ACGAGTTCCCTGTGGAAAAGAGGAAGTCAGCCTTTTCCTAACGGCCATAGAAAACTCCTGGATTCATTTA
AGGAGAAAGAAAAGAGAGCGTGTGAGACAGCTGAGAGAAGTTCCCCGAGCTCCTGAGGACGTCATTCAGG
CCTTGGAAGAGAAAAAGCCCACCCCCAAAGAGTCTGGCAATAGCCAAGAACTTGCCAGGGGCCCCCAGGA
GAGGACCCCCTGTGGGCCTGCTCTGCGGGAAGGCGAGGCTGCCGCTGTGGAGGGCCCGTGCCCGAGCCAG
GAGTCCCTGTCCCAGGAGGAAAACCCGGAACCCACGGAGGATGAAAGGAGTGAGGAAAAGGGAGGGGTGG
AGGTTTTGGAAAGTTGTCAAGGCTCTAGCAACGGAGCCCAGGACCAAGAGGCTTCTGAGCAGTTCAGCAG
CCCAGTGGCTGAAAGGGGGAAACGTCTCCCAGGAGTGGCCGGACAGTACCTGTTTAAGTGTTTGATAAAC
GTTAAGAAGGAGGTGGACGATGCCTTAGTGGAGATGCACTGGGTTGAGGGCCAGAACAGGGATCTGATGA
ACCAGCTTTGCACCTACATACGTAACCAAATTTTCAGGCTTGTTGCAGTTAACTAGGCGGCCGCGAAGGA
TCTGCGATCGCTCCGGTGCCCGTCAGTGGGCAGAGCGCACATCGCCCACAGTCCCCGAGAAGTTGGGGGG
AGGGGTCGGCAATTGAACGGGTGCCTAGAGAAGGTGGCGCGGGGTAAACTGGGAAAGTGATGTCGTGTAC
TGGCTCCGCCTTTTTCCCGAGGGTGGGGGAGAACCGTATATAAGTGCAGTAGTCGCCGTGAACGTTCTTT
TTCGCAACGGGTTTGCCGCCAGAACACAGCTGAAGCTTCGAGGGGCTCGCATCTCTCCTTCACGCGCCCG
CCGCCCTACCTGAGGCCGCCATCCACGCCGGTTGAGTCGCGTTCTGCCGCCTCCCGCCTGTGGTGCCTCC
TGAACTGCGTCCGCCGTCTAGGTAAGTTTAAAGCTCAGGTCGAGACCGGGCCTTTGTCCGGCGCTCCCTT
GGAGCCTACCTAGACTCAGCCGGCTCTCCACGCTTTGCCTGACCCTGCTTGCTCAACTCTACGTCTTTGT
TTCGTTTTCTGTTCTGCGCCGTTACAGATCCAAGCTGTGACCGGCGCCTACGCTAGACGCCACCATGGAG
AGCGACGAGAGCGGCCTGCCCGCCATGGAGATCGAGTGCCGCATCACCGGCACCCTGAACGGCGTGGAGT
TCGAGCTGGTGGGCGGCGGAGAGGGCACCCCCAAGCAGGGCCGCATGACCAACAAGATGAAGAGCACCAA
AGGCGCCCTGACCTTCAGCCCCTACCTGCTGAGCCACGTGATGGGCTACGGCTTCTACCACTTCGGCACC
TACCCCAGCGGCTACGAGAACCCCTTCCTGCACGCCATCAACAACGGCGGCTACACCAACACCCGCATCG
AGAAGTACGAGGACGGCGGCGTGCTGCACGTGAGCTTCAGCTACCGCTACGAGGCCGGCCGCGTGATCGG
CGACTTCAAGGTGGTGGGCACCGGCTTCCCCGAGGACAGCGTGATCTTCACCGACAAGATCATCCGCAGC
AACGCCACCGTGGAGCACCTGCACCCCATGGGCGATAACGTGCTGGTGGGCAGCTTCGCCCGCACCTTCA
GCCTGCGCGACGGCGGCTACTACAGCTTCGTGGTGGACAGCCACATGCACTTCAAGAGCGCCATCCACCC
CAGCATCCTGCAGAACGGGGGCCCCATGTTCGCCTTCCGCCGCGTGGAGGAGCTGCACAGCAACACCGAG
CTGGGCATCGTGGAGTACCAGCACGCCTTCAAGACCCCCATTGCCTTCGCCAGATCCCGCGCTCAGTCGT
CCAATTCTGCCGTGGACGGCACCGCCGGACCCGGCTCCACCGGATCTCGCTAAGTCGACAATCAACCTCT
GGATTACAAAATTTGTGAAAGATTGACTGGTATTCTTAACTATGTTGCTCCTTTTACGCTATGTGGATAC
GCTGCTTTAATGCCTTTGTATCATGCTATTGCTTCCCGTATGGCTTTCATTTTCTCCTCCTTGTATAAAT
CCTGGTTGCTGTCTCTTTATGAGGAGTTGTGGCCCGTTGTCAGGCAACGTGGCGTGGTGTGCACTGTGTT
TGCTGACGCAACCCCCACTGGTTGGGGCATTGCCACCACCTGTCAGCTCCTTTCCGGGACTTTCGCTTTC
CCCCTCCCTATTGCCACGGCGGAACTCATCGCCGCCTGCCTTGCCCGCTGCTGGACAGGGGCTCGGCTGT
TGGGCACTGACAATTCCGTGGTGTTGTCGGGGAAATCATCGTCCTTTCCTTGGCTGCTCGCCTGTGTTGC
CACCTGGATTCTGCGCGGGACGTCCTTCTGCTACGTCCCTTCGGCCCTCAATCCAGCGGACCTTCCTTCC
CGCGGCCTGCTGCCGGCTCTGCGGCCTCTTCCGCGTCTTCGCCTTCGCCCTCAGACGAGTCGGATCTCCC
TTTGGGCCGCCTCCCCGCCTGGTACCTTTAAGACCAATGACTTACAAGGCAGCTGTAGATCTTAGCCACT
TTTTAAAAGAAAAGGGGGGACTGGAAGGGCTAATTCACTCCCAACGAAGATAAGATCTGCTTTTTGCTTG
TACTGGGTCTCTCTGGTTAGACCAGATCTGAGCCTGGGAGCTCTCTGGCTAACTAGGGAACCCACTGCTT
AAGCCTCAATAAAGCTTGCCTTGAGTGCTTCAAGTAGTGTGTGCCCGTCTGTTGTGTGACTCTGGTAACT
AGAGATCCCTCAGACCCTTTTAGTCAGTGTGGAAAATCTCTAGCAGTAGTAGTTCATGTCATCTTATTAT
TCAGTATTTATAACTTGCAAAGAAATGAATATCAGAGAGTGAGAGGAACTTGTTTATTGCAGCTTATAAT
GGTTACAAATAAAGCAATAGCATCACAAATTTCACAAATAAAGCATTTTTTTCACTGCATTCTAGTTGTG
GTTTGTCCAAACTCATCAATGTATCTTATCATGTCTGGCTCTAGCTATCCCGCCCCTAACTCCGCCCATC
CCGCCCCTAACTCCGCCCAGTTCCGCCCATTCTCCGCCCCATGGCTGACTAATTTTTTTTATTTATGCAG
AGGCCGAGGCCGCCTCGGCCTCTGAGCTATTCCAGAAGTAGTGAGGAGGCTTTTTTGGAGGCCTAGACTT
TTGCAGAGACCAAATTCGTAATCATGTCATAGCTGTTTCCTGTGTGAAATTGTTATCCGCTCACAATTCC
ACACAACATACGAGCCGGAAGCATAAAGTGTAAAGCCTGGGGTGCCTAATGAGTGAGCTAACTCACATTA
ATTGCGTTGCGCTCACTGCCCGCTTTCCAGTCGGGAAACCTGTCGTGCCAGCTGCATTAATGAATCGGCC
AACGCGCGGGGAGAGGCGGTTTGCGTATTGGGCGCTCTTCCGCTTCCTCGCTCACTGACTCGCTGCGCTC
GGTCGTTCGGCTGCGGCGAGCGGTATCAGCTCACTCAAAGGCGGTAATACGGTTATCCACAGAATCAGGG
GATAACGCAGGAAAGAACATGTGAGCAAAAGGCCAGCAAAAGGCCAGGAACCGTAAAAAGGCCGCGTTGC
TGGCGTTTTTCCATAGGCTCCGCCCCCCTGACGAGCATCACAAAAATCGACGCTCAAGTCAGAGGTGGCG
AAACCCGACAGGACTATAAAGATACCAGGCGTTTCCCCCTGGAAGCTCCCTCGTGCGCTCTCCTGTTCCG
ACCCTGCCGCTTACCGGATACCTGTCCGCCTTTCTCCCTTCGGGAAGCGTGGCGCTTTCTCATAGCTCAC
GCTGTAGGTATCTCAGTTCGGTGTAGGTCGTTCGCTCCAAGCTGGGCTGTGTGCACGAACCCCCCGTTCA
GCCCGACCGCTGCGCCTTATCCGGTAACTATCGTCTTGAGTCCAACCCGGTAAGACACGACTTATCGCCA
CTGGCAGCAGCCACTGGTAACAGGATTAGCAGAGCGAGGTATGTAGGCGGTGCTACAGAGTTCTTGAAGT
GGTGGCCTAACTACGGCTACACTAGAAGAACAGTATTTGGTATCTGCGCTCTGCTGAAGCCAGTTACCTT
CGGAAAAAGAGTTGGTAGCTCTTGATCCGGCAAACAAACCACCGCTGGTAGCGGTGGTTTTTTTGTTTGC
AAGCAGCAGATTACGCGCAGAAAAAAAGGATCTCAAGAAGATCCTTTGATCTTTTCTACGGGGTCTGACG
CTCAGTGGAACGAAAACTCACGTTAAGGGATTTTGGTCATGAGATTATCAAAAAGGATCTTCACCTAGAT
CCTTTTAAATTAAAAATGAAGTTTTAAATCAATCTAAAGTATATATGAGTAAACTTGGTCTGACAGTTAC
CAATGCTTAATCAGTGAGGCACCTATCTCAGCGATCTGTCTATTTCGTTCATCCATAGTTGCCTGACTCC
CCGTCGTGTAGATAACTACGATACGGGAGGGCTTACCATCTGGCCCCAGTGCTGCAATGATACCGCGAGA
CCCACGCTCACCGGCTCCAGATTTATCAGCAATAAACCAGCCAGCCGGAAGGGCCGAGCGCAGAAGTGGT
CCTGCAACTTTATCCGCCTCCATCCAGTCTATTAATTGTTGCCGGGAAGCTAGAGTAAGTAGTTCGCCAG
TTAATAGTTTGCGCAACGTTGTTGCCATTGCTACAGGCATCGTGGTGTCACGCTCGTCGTTTGGTATGGC
TTCATTCAGCTCCGGTTCCCAACGATCAAGGCGAGTTACATGATCCCCCATGTTGTGCAAAAAAGCGGTT
AGCTCCTTCGGTCCTCCGATCGTTGTCAGAAGTAAGTTGGCCGCAGTGTTATCACTCATGGTTATGGCAG
CACTGCATAATTCTCTTACTGTCATGCCATCCGTAAGATGCTTTTCTGTGACTGGTGAGTACTCAACCAA
GTTATTCTGAGAATAGTGTATGCGGCGACCGAGTTGCTCTTGCCCGGCGTCAATACGGGATAATACCGCG
CCACATAGCAGAACTTTAAAAGTGCTCATCATTGGAAAACGTTCTTCGGGGCGAAAACTCTCAAGGATCT
TACCGCTGTTGAGATCCAGTTCGATGTAACCCACTCGTGCACCCAACTGATCTTCAGCATCTTTTACTTT
CACCAGCGTTTCTGGGTGAGCAAAAACAGGAAGGCAAAATGCCGCAAAAAAGGGAATAAGGGCGACACGG
AAATGTTGAATACTCATACTCTTCCTTTTTCAATATTATTGAAGCATTTATCAGGGTTATTGTCTCATGA
GCGGATACATATTTGAATGTATTTAGAAAAATAAACAAATAGGGGTTCCGCGCACATTTCCCCGAAAAGT
GCCACCTGACGTCTAAGAAACCATTATTATCATGACATTAACCTATAAAAATAGGCGTATCACGAGGCCC
TTTCGTCTCGCGCGTTTCGGTGATGACGGTGAAAACCTCTGACACATGCAGCTCCCGGAGACGGTCACAG
CTTGTCTGTAAGCGGATGCCGGGAGCAGACAAGCCCGTCAGGGCGCGTCAGCGGGTGTTGGCGGGTGTCG
GGGCTGGCTTAACTATGCGGCATCAGAGCAGATTGTACTGAGAGTGCACCATATGCGGTGTGAAATACCG
CACAGATGCGTAAGGAGAAAATACCGCATCAGGCGCCATTCGCCATTCAGGCTGCGCAACTGTTGGGAAG
GGCGATCGGTGCGGGCCTCTTCGCTATTACGCCAGCTGGCGAAAGGGGGATGTGCTGCAAGGCGATTAAG
TTGGGTAACGCCAGGGTTTTCCCAGTCACGACGTTGTAAAACGACGGCCAGTGCCAAGCTGACGCG
Features (pLannotate 1.2.2; 28 found; start..end, strand, type, name):
      1..227     +  promoter       RSV promoter: Rous sarcoma virus enhancer/promoter
    228..408     +  LTR            5' LTR (truncated): truncated 5' long terminal repeat (LTR) from HIV-1
    455..580     +  misc_feature   HIV-1 Ψ: packaging signal of human immunodeficiency virus type 1
    564..902     +  CDS            HIV-1 gag (fragment): gag protein from human immunodeficiency virus 1; gag
   1073..1306    +  misc_feature   RRE: The Rev response element (RRE) of HIV-1 allows for Rev-dependent mRNA export from the nucleus to the cytoplasm.
   1683..1783    +  CDS            Rev (fragment): human immunodeficiency virus 1 (HIV-1) Rev protein; rev; enhances nuclear export of unspliced and incompletely spliced viral mRNAs
   1802..1918    +  misc_feature   cPPT/CTS: central polypurine tract and central termination sequence of HIV-1
   1931..2007    +  enhancer       CMV enhancer (fragment): human cytomegalovirus immediate early enhancer
   2008..2211    +  promoter       CMV promoter: human cytomegalovirus (CMV) immediate early promoter
   2288..3973    +  CDS            METTL16: MET16_HUMAN - Also known as METT10D From Homo sapiens (Human).
   4018..4229    +  promoter       EF-1α core promoter: core promoter for human elongation factor EF-1α
   4242..4510    +  LTR            5' LTR (truncated): truncated 5' long terminal repeat (LTR) from human T-cell leukemia virus (HTLV) type 1
   4567..5231    +  CDS            CopGFP (fragment): green fluorescent protein 2 from Pontellina plumata, also known as ppluGFP2 (Shagin et al., 2004)
   5310..5898    +  misc_feature   WPRE: woodchuck hepatitis virus posttranscriptional regulatory element
   5893..6000    +  CDS            nef (fragment): NEF_SIVS4 - Experimental evidence at protein level: Swiss-Prot protein existence level 1. Interferes with TCR signaling from the cell membrane. Interacts with CD247/TCRZ (TCR zeta chain) and exert potent down- regulation of cell surface TCR/CD3 complexes. From Simian immunodeficiency virus (isolate F236/smH4) (SIV-sm) (Simian immunodeficiency virus sooty mangabey monkey).
   6025..6205    +  LTR            5' LTR (truncated): truncated 5' long terminal repeat (LTR) from HIV-1
   6277..6398    +  polyA_signal   SV40 poly(A) signal: SV40 polyadenylation signal
   6438..6573    +  rep_origin     SV40 ori: SV40 origin of replication
   6630..6646    -  protein_bind   lac operator: The lac repressor binds to the lac operator to inhibit transcription in E. coli. This inhibition can be relieved by adding lactose or isopropyl-β-D-thiogalactopyranoside (IPTG). lac repressor encoded by lacI
   6654..6684    -  promoter       lac promoter: promoter for the E. coli lac operon
   6699..6720    -  protein_bind   CAP binding site: CAP binding activates transcription in the presence of cAMP. E. coli catabolite activator protein
   6733..6825    -  CDS            lacI (fragment): lac repressor; lacI; The lac repressor binds to the lac operator to inhibit transcription in E. coli. This inhibition can be relieved by adding lactose or isopropyl-β-D-thiogalactopyranoside (IPTG).
   7008..7596    -  rep_origin     ori: high-copy-number ColE1/pMB1/pBR322/pUC origin of replication
   7767..8627    -  CDS            AmpR: β-lactamase; bla; confers resistance to ampicillin, carbenicillin, and related antibiotics
   8628..8732    -  promoter       AmpR promoter: bla
   8827..8862    +  CDS            rop (fragment): Rop protein, which maintains plasmids at low copy number; rop
   8964..9063    +  misc_feature   bom (fragment): basis of mobility region from pBR322
   9069..9223    -  CDS            lacZα (fragment): LacZα fragment of β-galactosidase; lacZ fragment
