>Addgene plasmid #196201 | pmiRNA1-OE-METTL16 F187G-sgMETTL16-MUT1 | addgene full sequence | sequence record 392987 | Addgene NGS Result
TGTAGTCTTATGCAATACTCTTGTAGTCTTGCAACATGGTAACGATGAGTTAGCAACATGCCTTACAAGG
AGAGAAAAAGCACCGTGCATGCCGATTGGTGGAAGTAAGGTGGTACGATCGTGCCTTATTAGGAAGGCAA
CAGACGGGTCTGACATGGATTGGACGAACCACTGAATTGCCGCATTGCAGAGATATTGTATTTAAGTGCC
TAGCTCGATACATAAACGGGTCTCTCTGGTTAGACCAGATCTGAGCCTGGGAGCTCTCTGGCTAACTAGG
GAACCCACTGCTTAAGCCTCAATAAAGCTTGCCTTGAGTGCTTCAAGTAGTGTGTGCCCGTCTGTTGTGT
GACTCTGGTAACTAGAGATCCCTCAGACCCTTTTAGTCAGTGTGGAAAATCTCTAGCAGTGGCGCCCGAA
CAGGGACTTGAAAGCGAAAGGGAAACCAGAGGAGCTCTCTCGACGCAGGACTCGGCTTGCTGAAGCGCGC
ACGGCAAGAGGCGAGGGGCGGCGACTGGTGAGTACGCCAAAAATTTTGACTAGCGGAGGCTAGAAGGAGA
GAGATGGGTGCGAGAGCGTCAGTATTAAGCGGGGGAGAATTAGATCGCGATGGGAAAAAATTCGGTTAAG
GCCAGGGGGAAAGAAAAAATATAAATTAAAACATATAGTATGGGCAAGCAGGGAGCTAGAACGATTCGCA
GTTAATCCTGGCCTGTTAGAAACATCAGAAGGCTGTAGACAAATACTGGGACAGCTACAACCATCCCTTC
AGACAGGATCAGAAGAACTTAGATCATTATATAATACAGTAGCAACCCTCTATTGTGTGCATCAAAGGAT
AGAGATAAAAGACACCAAGGAAGCTTTAGACAAGATAGAGGAAGAGCAAAACAAAAGTAAGACCACCGCA
CAGCAAGCGGCCACTGATCTTCAGACCTGGAGGAGGAGATATGAGGGACAATTGGAGAAGTGAATTATAT
AAATATAAAGTAGTAAAAATTGAACCATTAGGAGTAGCACCCACCAAGGCAAAGAGAAGAGTGGTGCAGA
GAGAAAAAAGAGCAGTGGGAATAGGAGCTTTGTTCCTTGGGTTCTTGGGAGCAGCAGGAAGCACTATGGG
CGCAGCGTCAATGACGCTGACGGTACAGGCCAGACAATTATTGTCTGGTATAGTGCAGCAGCAGAACAAT
TTGCTGAGGGCTATTGAGGCGCAACAGCATCTGTTGCAACTCACAGTCTGGGGCATCAAGCAGCTCCAGG
CAAGAATCCTGGCTGTGGAAAGATACCTAAAGGATCAACAGCTCCTGGGGATTTGGGGTTGCTCTGGAAA
ACTCATTTGCACCACTGCTGTGCCTTGGAATGCTAGTTGGAGTAATAAATCTCTGGAACAGATTTGGAAT
CACACGACCTGGATGGAGTGGGACAGAGAAATTAACAATTACACAAGCTTAATACACTCCTTAATTGAAG
AATCGCAAAACCAGCAAGAAAAGAATGAACAAGAATTATTGGAATTAGATAAATGGGCAAGTTTGTGGAA
TTGGTTTAACATAACAAATTGGCTGTGGTATATAAAATTATTCATAATGATAGTAGGAGGCTTGGTAGGT
TTAAGAATAGTTTTTGCTGTACTTTCTATAGTGAATAGAGTTAGGCAGGGATATTCACCATTATCGTTTC
AGACCCACCTCCCAACCCCGAGGGGACCCGACAGGCCCGAAGGAATAGAAGAAGAAGGTGGAGAGAGAGA
CAGAGACAGATCCATTCGATTAGTGAACGGATCTCGACGGTATCGGTTAACTTTTAAAAGAAAAGGGGGG
ATTGGGGGGTACAGTGCAGGGGAAAGAATAGTAGACATAATAGCAACAGACATACAAACTAAAGAATTAC
AAAAACAAATTACAAAATTCAAAATTTTATCGATACTAGTATTATGCCCAGTACATGACCTTATGGGACT
TTCCTACTTGGCAGTACATCTACGTATTAGTCATCGCTATTACCATGGTGATGCGGTTTTGGCAGTACAT
CAATGGGCGTGGATAGCGGTTTGACTCACGGGGATTTCCAAGTCTCCACCCCATTGACGTCAATGGGAGT
TTGTTTTGGCACCAAAATCAACGGGACTTTCCAAAATGTCGTAACAACTCCGCCCCATTGACGCAAATGG
GCGGTAGGCGTGTACGGTGGGAGGTTTATATAAGCAGAGCTCGTTTAGTGAACCGTCAGATCGCCTGGAG
ACGCCATCCACGCTGTTTTGACCTCCATAGAAGATTCTAGAGCCACCATGGCTCTGAGTAAATCAATGCA
TGCAAGAAATAGATACAAGGACAAACCTCCTGACTTTGCATATCTGGCATCCAAATATCCAGATTTTAAG
CAGCATGTTCAGATAAATCTGAATGGAAGAGTGAGCCTTAATTTTAAAGACCCCGAAGCAGTCAGAGCTC
TGACGTGTACTCTCCTAAGGGAAGATTTTGGACTTTCTATTGATATTCCATTGGAGAGACTAATTCCCAC
AGTTCCCTTGCGCTTGAATTACATCCACTGGGTAGAAGATCTGATCGGTCACCAGGATTCTGACAAAAGT
ACTCTCCGAAGAGGAATTGACATAGGCACGGGGGCATCTTGCATCTACCCCTTACTTGGAGCAACCTTGA
ATGGCTGGTACTTTTTGGCTACCGAAGTGGATGATATGTGTTTCAACTATGCAAAGAAAAATGTGGAACA
GAATAACTTATCTGATCTCATAAAAGTGGTGAAAGTGCCACAGAAGACACTCCTGATGGATGCTCTTAAA
GAAGAATCTGAGATAATCTATGACTTTTGCATGTGCAACCCTCCCGGTTTTGCCAATCAATTGGAAGCCA
AGGGAGTAAACTCACGAAATCCTCGAAGACCTCCGCCTAGTTCTGTTAATACAGGAGGCATCACAGAGAT
CATGGCAGAAGGAGGTGAATTAGAGTTTGTTAAAAGGATCATCCATGACAGTCTACAACTTAAAAAAAGA
TTAAGATGGTATAGCTGCATGCTGGGAAAGAAATGCAGCCTGGCGCCTCTGAAGGAGGAGCTTCGCATAC
AAGGGGTTCCCAAAGTAACGTACACTGAATTCTGTCAAGGTCGGACAATGAGATGGGCCTTAGCTTGGAG
TTTTTATGATGATGTCACAGTACCATCACCACCAAGTAAGCGAAGAAAATTAGAGAAACCGAGAAAACCC
ATAACATTCGTGGTGCTGGCGTCCGTGATGAAGGAATTATCCCTCAAAGCATCACCTCTGCGCTCGGAGA
CGGCGGAAGGCATAGTCGTTGTCACGACATGGATTGAAAAAATTCTCACTGATTTGAAGGTCCAGCATAA
ACGAGTTCCCTGTGGAAAAGAGGAAGTCAGCCTTTTCCTAACGGCCATAGAAAACTCCTGGATTCATTTA
AGGAGAAAGAAAAGAGAGCGTGTGAGACAGCTGAGAGAAGTTCCCCGAGCTCCTGAGGACGTCATTCAGG
CCTTGGAAGAGAAAAAGCCCACCCCCAAAGAGTCTGGCAATAGCCAAGAACTTGCCAGGGGCCCCCAGGA
GAGGACCCCCTGTGGGCCTGCTCTGCGGGAAGGCGAGGCTGCCGCTGTGGAGGGCCCGTGCCCGAGCCAG
GAGTCCCTGTCCCAGGAGGAAAACCCGGAACCCACGGAGGATGAAAGGAGTGAGGAAAAGGGAGGGGTGG
AGGTTTTGGAAAGTTGTCAAGGCTCTAGCAACGGAGCCCAGGACCAAGAGGCTTCTGAGCAGTTCGGCAG
CCCAGTGGCTGAAAGGGGGAAACGTCTCCCAGGAGTGGCCGGACAGTACCTGTTTAAGTGTTTGATAAAC
GTTAAGAAGGAGGTGGACGATGCCTTAGTGGAGATGCACTGGGTTGAGGGCCAGAACAGGGATCTGATGA
ACCAGCTTTGCACCTACATACGTAACCAAATTTTCAGGCTTGTTGCAGTTAACTAGGCGGCCGCGAAGGA
TCTGCGATCGCTCCGGTGCCCGTCAGTGGGCAGAGCGCACATCGCCCACAGTCCCCGAGAAGTTGGGGGG
AGGGGTCGGCAATTGAACGGGTGCCTAGAGAAGGTGGCGCGGGGTAAACTGGGAAAGTGATGTCGTGTAC
TGGCTCCGCCTTTTTCCCGAGGGTGGGGGAGAACCGTATATAAGTGCAGTAGTCGCCGTGAACGTTCTTT
TTCGCAACGGGTTTGCCGCCAGAACACAGCTGAAGCTTCGAGGGGCTCGCATCTCTCCTTCACGCGCCCG
CCGCCCTACCTGAGGCCGCCATCCACGCCGGTTGAGTCGCGTTCTGCCGCCTCCCGCCTGTGGTGCCTCC
TGAACTGCGTCCGCCGTCTAGGTAAGTTTAAAGCTCAGGTCGAGACCGGGCCTTTGTCCGGCGCTCCCTT
GGAGCCTACCTAGACTCAGCCGGCTCTCCACGCTTTGCCTGACCCTGCTTGCTCAACTCTACGTCTTTGT
TTCGTTTTCTGTTCTGCGCCGTTACAGATCCAAGCTGTGACCGGCGCCTACGCTAGACGCCACCATGGAG
AGCGACGAGAGCGGCCTGCCCGCCATGGAGATCGAGTGCCGCATCACCGGCACCCTGAACGGCGTGGAGT
TCGAGCTGGTGGGCGGCGGAGAGGGCACCCCCAAGCAGGGCCGCATGACCAACAAGATGAAGAGCACCAA
AGGCGCCCTGACCTTCAGCCCCTACCTGCTGAGCCACGTGATGGGCTACGGCTTCTACCACTTCGGCACC
TACCCCAGCGGCTACGAGAACCCCTTCCTGCACGCCATCAACAACGGCGGCTACACCAACACCCGCATCG
AGAAGTACGAGGACGGCGGCGTGCTGCACGTGAGCTTCAGCTACCGCTACGAGGCCGGCCGCGTGATCGG
CGACTTCAAGGTGGTGGGCACCGGCTTCCCCGAGGACAGCGTGATCTTCACCGACAAGATCATCCGCAGC
AACGCCACCGTGGAGCACCTGCACCCCATGGGCGATAACGTGCTGGTGGGCAGCTTCGCCCGCACCTTCA
GCCTGCGCGACGGCGGCTACTACAGCTTCGTGGTGGACAGCCACATGCACTTCAAGAGCGCCATCCACCC
CAGCATCCTGCAGAACGGGGGCCCCATGTTCGCCTTCCGCCGCGTGGAGGAGCTGCACAGCAACACCGAG
CTGGGCATCGTGGAGTACCAGCACGCCTTCAAGACCCCCATTGCCTTCGCCAGATCCCGCGCTCAGTCGT
CCAATTCTGCCGTGGACGGCACCGCCGGACCCGGCTCCACCGGATCTCGCTAAGTCGACAATCAACCTCT
GGATTACAAAATTTGTGAAAGATTGACTGGTATTCTTAACTATGTTGCTCCTTTTACGCTATGTGGATAC
GCTGCTTTAATGCCTTTGTATCATGCTATTGCTTCCCGTATGGCTTTCATTTTCTCCTCCTTGTATAAAT
CCTGGTTGCTGTCTCTTTATGAGGAGTTGTGGCCCGTTGTCAGGCAACGTGGCGTGGTGTGCACTGTGTT
TGCTGACGCAACCCCCACTGGTTGGGGCATTGCCACCACCTGTCAGCTCCTTTCCGGGACTTTCGCTTTC
CCCCTCCCTATTGCCACGGCGGAACTCATCGCCGCCTGCCTTGCCCGCTGCTGGACAGGGGCTCGGCTGT
TGGGCACTGACAATTCCGTGGTGTTGTCGGGGAAATCATCGTCCTTTCCTTGGCTGCTCGCCTGTGTTGC
CACCTGGATTCTGCGCGGGACGTCCTTCTGCTACGTCCCTTCGGCCCTCAATCCAGCGGACCTTCCTTCC
CGCGGCCTGCTGCCGGCTCTGCGGCCTCTTCCGCGTCTTCGCCTTCGCCCTCAGACGAGTCGGATCTCCC
TTTGGGCCGCCTCCCCGCCTGGTACCTTTAAGACCAATGACTTACAAGGCAGCTGTAGATCTTAGCCACT
TTTTAAAAGAAAAGGGGGGACTGGAAGGGCTAATTCACTCCCAACGAAGATAAGATCTGCTTTTTGCTTG
TACTGGGTCTCTCTGGTTAGACCAGATCTGAGCCTGGGAGCTCTCTGGCTAACTAGGGAACCCACTGCTT
AAGCCTCAATAAAGCTTGCCTTGAGTGCTTCAAGTAGTGTGTGCCCGTCTGTTGTGTGACTCTGGTAACT
AGAGATCCCTCAGACCCTTTTAGTCAGTGTGGAAAATCTCTAGCAGTAGTAGTTCATGTCATCTTATTAT
TCAGTATTTATAACTTGCAAAGAAATGAATATCAGAGAGTGAGAGGAACTTGTTTATTGCAGCTTATAAT
GGTTACAAATAAAGCAATAGCATCACAAATTTCACAAATAAAGCATTTTTTTCACTGCATTCTAGTTGTG
GTTTGTCCAAACTCATCAATGTATCTTATCATGTCTGGCTCTAGCTATCCCGCCCCTAACTCCGCCCATC
CCGCCCCTAACTCCGCCCAGTTCCGCCCATTCTCCGCCCCATGGCTGACTAATTTTTTTTATTTATGCAG
AGGCCGAGGCCGCCTCGGCCTCTGAGCTATTCCAGAAGTAGTGAGGAGGCTTTTTTGGAGGCCTAGACTT
TTGCAGAGACCAAATTCGTAATCATGTCATAGCTGTTTCCTGTGTGAAATTGTTATCCGCTCACAATTCC
ACACAACATACGAGCCGGAAGCATAAAGTGTAAAGCCTGGGGTGCCTAATGAGTGAGCTAACTCACATTA
ATTGCGTTGCGCTCACTGCCCGCTTTCCAGTCGGGAAACCTGTCGTGCCAGCTGCATTAATGAATCGGCC
AACGCGCGGGGAGAGGCGGTTTGCGTATTGGGCGCTCTTCCGCTTCCTCGCTCACTGACTCGCTGCGCTC
GGTCGTTCGGCTGCGGCGAGCGGTATCAGCTCACTCAAAGGCGGTAATACGGTTATCCACAGAATCAGGG
GATAACGCAGGAAAGAACATGTGAGCAAAAGGCCAGCAAAAGGCCAGGAACCGTAAAAAGGCCGCGTTGC
TGGCGTTTTTCCATAGGCTCCGCCCCCCTGACGAGCATCACAAAAATCGACGCTCAAGTCAGAGGTGGCG
AAACCCGACAGGACTATAAAGATACCAGGCGTTTCCCCCTGGAAGCTCCCTCGTGCGCTCTCCTGTTCCG
ACCCTGCCGCTTACCGGATACCTGTCCGCCTTTCTCCCTTCGGGAAGCGTGGCGCTTTCTCATAGCTCAC
GCTGTAGGTATCTCAGTTCGGTGTAGGTCGTTCGCTCCAAGCTGGGCTGTGTGCACGAACCCCCCGTTCA
GCCCGACCGCTGCGCCTTATCCGGTAACTATCGTCTTGAGTCCAACCCGGTAAGACACGACTTATCGCCA
CTGGCAGCAGCCACTGGTAACAGGATTAGCAGAGCGAGGTATGTAGGCGGTGCTACAGAGTTCTTGAAGT
GGTGGCCTAACTACGGCTACACTAGAAGAACAGTATTTGGTATCTGCGCTCTGCTGAAGCCAGTTACCTT
CGGAAAAAGAGTTGGTAGCTCTTGATCCGGCAAACAAACCACCGCTGGTAGCGGTGGTTTTTTTGTTTGC
AAGCAGCAGATTACGCGCAGAAAAAAAGGATCTCAAGAAGATCCTTTGATCTTTTCTACGGGGTCTGACG
CTCAGTGGAACGAAAACTCACGTTAAGGGATTTTGGTCATGAGATTATCAAAAAGGATCTTCACCTAGAT
CCTTTTAAATTAAAAATGAAGTTTTAAATCAATCTAAAGTATATATGAGTAAACTTGGTCTGACAGTTAC
CAATGCTTAATCAGTGAGGCACCTATCTCAGCGATCTGTCTATTTCGTTCATCCATAGTTGCCTGACTCC
CCGTCGTGTAGATAACTACGATACGGGAGGGCTTACCATCTGGCCCCAGTGCTGCAATGATACCGCGAGA
CCCACGCTCACCGGCTCCAGATTTATCAGCAATAAACCAGCCAGCCGGAAGGGCCGAGCGCAGAAGTGGT
CCTGCAACTTTATCCGCCTCCATCCAGTCTATTAATTGTTGCCGGGAAGCTAGAGTAAGTAGTTCGCCAG
TTAATAGTTTGCGCAACGTTGTTGCCATTGCTACAGGCATCGTGGTGTCACGCTCGTCGTTTGGTATGGC
TTCATTCAGCTCCGGTTCCCAACGATCAAGGCGAGTTACATGATCCCCCATGTTGTGCAAAAAAGCGGTT
AGCTCCTTCGGTCCTCCGATCGTTGTCAGAAGTAAGTTGGCCGCAGTGTTATCACTCATGGTTATGGCAG
CACTGCATAATTCTCTTACTGTCATGCCATCCGTAAGATGCTTTTCTGTGACTGGTGAGTACTCAACCAA
GTTATTCTGAGAATAGTGTATGCGGCGACCGAGTTGCTCTTGCCCGGCGTCAATACGGGATAATACCGCG
CCACATAGCAGAACTTTAAAAGTGCTCATCATTGGAAAACGTTCTTCGGGGCGAAAACTCTCAAGGATCT
TACCGCTGTTGAGATCCAGTTCGATGTAACCCACTCGTGCACCCAACTGATCTTCAGCATCTTTTACTTT
CACCAGCGTTTCTGGGTGAGCAAAAACAGGAAGGCAAAATGCCGCAAAAAAGGGAATAAGGGCGACACGG
AAATGTTGAATACTCATACTCTTCCTTTTTCAATATTATTGAAGCATTTATCAGGGTTATTGTCTCATGA
GCGGATACATATTTGAATGTATTTAGAAAAATAAACAAATAGGGGTTCCGCGCACATTTCCCCGAAAAGT
GCCACCTGACGTCTAAGAAACCATTATTATCATGACATTAACCTATAAAAATAGGCGTATCACGAGGCCC
TTTCGTCTCGCGCGTTTCGGTGATGACGGTGAAAACCTCTGACACATGCAGCTCCCGGAGACGGTCACAG
CTTGTCTGTAAGCGGATGCCGGGAGCAGACAAGCCCGTCAGGGCGCGTCAGCGGGTGTTGGCGGGTGTCG
GGGCTGGCTTAACTATGCGGCATCAGAGCAGATTGTACTGAGAGTGCACCATATGCGGTGTGAAATACCG
CACAGATGCGTAAGGAGAAAATACCGCATCAGGCGCCATTCGCCATTCAGGCTGCGCAACTGTTGGGAAG
GGCGATCGGTGCGGGCCTCTTCGCTATTACGCCAGCTGGCGAAAGGGGGATGTGCTGCAAGGCGATTAAG
TTGGGTAACGCCAGGGTTTTCCCAGTCACGACGTTGTAAAACGACGGCCAGTGCCAAGCTGACGCG
Features (pLannotate 1.2.2; 28 found; start..end, strand, type, name):
      1..227     +  promoter       RSV promoter: Rous sarcoma virus enhancer/promoter
    228..408     +  LTR            5' LTR (truncated): truncated 5' long terminal repeat (LTR) from HIV-1
    455..580     +  misc_feature   HIV-1 Ψ: packaging signal of human immunodeficiency virus type 1
    564..902     +  CDS            HIV-1 gag (fragment): gag protein from human immunodeficiency virus 1; gag
   1073..1306    +  misc_feature   RRE: The Rev response element (RRE) of HIV-1 allows for Rev-dependent mRNA export from the nucleus to the cytoplasm.
   1683..1783    +  CDS            Rev (fragment): human immunodeficiency virus 1 (HIV-1) Rev protein; rev; enhances nuclear export of unspliced and incompletely spliced viral mRNAs
   1802..1918    +  misc_feature   cPPT/CTS: central polypurine tract and central termination sequence of HIV-1
   1931..2007    +  enhancer       CMV enhancer (fragment): human cytomegalovirus immediate early enhancer
   2008..2211    +  promoter       CMV promoter: human cytomegalovirus (CMV) immediate early promoter
   2288..3973    +  CDS            METTL16: MET16_HUMAN - Also known as METT10D From Homo sapiens (Human).
   4018..4229    +  promoter       EF-1α core promoter: core promoter for human elongation factor EF-1α
   4242..4510    +  LTR            5' LTR (truncated): truncated 5' long terminal repeat (LTR) from human T-cell leukemia virus (HTLV) type 1
   4567..5231    +  CDS            CopGFP (fragment): green fluorescent protein 2 from Pontellina plumata, also known as ppluGFP2 (Shagin et al., 2004)
   5310..5898    +  misc_feature   WPRE: woodchuck hepatitis virus posttranscriptional regulatory element
   5893..6000    +  CDS            nef (fragment): NEF_SIVS4 - Experimental evidence at protein level: Swiss-Prot protein existence level 1. Interferes with TCR signaling from the cell membrane. Interacts with CD247/TCRZ (TCR zeta chain) and exert potent down- regulation of cell surface TCR/CD3 complexes. From Simian immunodeficiency virus (isolate F236/smH4) (SIV-sm) (Simian immunodeficiency virus sooty mangabey monkey).
   6025..6205    +  LTR            5' LTR (truncated): truncated 5' long terminal repeat (LTR) from HIV-1
   6277..6398    +  polyA_signal   SV40 poly(A) signal: SV40 polyadenylation signal
   6438..6573    +  rep_origin     SV40 ori: SV40 origin of replication
   6630..6646    -  protein_bind   lac operator: The lac repressor binds to the lac operator to inhibit transcription in E. coli. This inhibition can be relieved by adding lactose or isopropyl-β-D-thiogalactopyranoside (IPTG). lac repressor encoded by lacI
   6654..6684    -  promoter       lac promoter: promoter for the E. coli lac operon
   6699..6720    -  protein_bind   CAP binding site: CAP binding activates transcription in the presence of cAMP. E. coli catabolite activator protein
   6733..6825    -  CDS            lacI (fragment): lac repressor; lacI; The lac repressor binds to the lac operator to inhibit transcription in E. coli. This inhibition can be relieved by adding lactose or isopropyl-β-D-thiogalactopyranoside (IPTG).
   7008..7596    -  rep_origin     ori: high-copy-number ColE1/pMB1/pBR322/pUC origin of replication
   7767..8627    -  CDS            AmpR: β-lactamase; bla; confers resistance to ampicillin, carbenicillin, and related antibiotics
   8628..8732    -  promoter       AmpR promoter: bla
   8827..8862    +  CDS            rop (fragment): Rop protein, which maintains plasmids at low copy number; rop
   8964..9063    +  misc_feature   bom (fragment): basis of mobility region from pBR322
   9069..9223    -  CDS            lacZα (fragment): LacZα fragment of β-galactosidase; lacZ fragment
