[The description below was written by a language model from this plasmid's Addgene catalogue record and pLannotate feature annotations shown in this document.]
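Description:
pmiRNA1-OE-METTL16 F187G-sgMETTL16-MUT1 is a 9.2 kb lentiviral transfer plasmid built on the pmiRNA1 backbone for overexpressing a mutant form of human METTL16 (also known as METT10D) in mammalian cells. It is propagated in E. coli through a high-copy ColE1/pUC-type origin with ampicillin selection from the β-lactamase gene. The backbone also carries small remnants of lac, rop and bom sequences. The viral portion has a third-generation-style layout. An RSV promoter is fused to a truncated HIV-1 5' LTR and drives genomic RNA production in packaging cells. It is followed by the Ψ packaging signal with a gag fragment, the Rev response element for nuclear export, and the cPPT/CTS element that aids nuclear import. A truncated 3' LTR closes the viral genome, with an SV40 polyadenylation signal and SV40 origin downstream.

Between the LTRs sit two expression units. A CMV enhancer/promoter drives the METTL16 coding sequence, which the record describes as carrying the F187G substitution. A separate EF-1α core promoter joined to an HTLV-1 LTR segment, a common composite promoter, drives copGFP, a fluorescent marker for identifying or sorting transduced cells. No drug-selection marker for mammalian cells is annotated. A WPRE downstream of copGFP enhances transcript stability and expression.

The "sgMETTL16-MUT1" part of the name suggests that the cDNA also contains changes at an sgRNA target site, which would make it resistant to CRISPR targeting for rescue experiments. The record does not state this, however, and it lists no guide sequence or U6 cassette. It also does not explain the functional consequence of F187G.
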