Addgene plasmid #196201: pmiRNA1-OE-METTL16 F187G-sgMETTL16-MUT1
Purpose: overexpress METTL16
Depositing lab: Jianjun Chen. Depositing organization: Beckman Research Institute of the City of Hope.
Backbone
  Vector backbone: pmiRNA1
  Vector type: Lentiviral
Growth in bacteria
  Bacterial resistance: Ampicillin, 100 μg/mL
  Growth temperature: 37°C
  Growth strain: NEB Stable
  Copy number: High Copy
Gene/Insert
  Gene/Insert name: METTL16 F187G
  gRNA/shRNA sequence: Unspecified
  Species: H. sapiens (human)
  Mutation: F187G
  Entrez Gene: METTL16 (a.k.a. METT10D)
Terms and licenses: Academic/Nonprofit Terms; Industry Terms: Not Available to Industry
How to cite: pmiRNA1-OE-METTL16 F187G-sgMETTL16-MUT1 was a gift from Jianjun Chen (Addgene plasmid # 196201 ; http://n2t.net/addgene:196201 ; RRID:Addgene_196201)
